>Addgene plasmid #21169 | pGL3-Control-miR-20-Control | depositor partial sequence | sequence record 9812 | Author sequence
TCTAGTTAAAGTGCTTATAGTGCAGGTAGGGAATTCCTAAAGTGCTTATAGTGCAGGTAGACTAGAAGA
