>Addgene plasmid #21169 | pGL3-Control-miR-20-Control | addgene partial sequence | sequence record 27139 | 21169 with pGL2-Fwd
CCTCCCCTGAACCTGAAACATAAAATGAATGCAATTGTTGTTGTTAACTTGTTTATTGCAGCTTATAATG
GTTACAAATAAAGCAATAGCATCACAAATTTCACAAATAAAGCATTTTTTTCACTGCATTCTAGTTGTGG
TTTGTCCAAACTCATCAATGTATCTTATCATGTCTGCTCGAAGCGGCCGGCCGCCCCGACTCTAGTCTAC
CTGCACTATAAGCACTTTAGGAATTCCCTACCTGCACTATAAGCACTTTAACTAGAATTACACGGCGATC
TTTCCGCCCTTCTTGGCCTTTATGAGGATCTCTCTGATTTTTCTTGCGTCGAGTTTTCCGGTAAGACCTT
TCGGTACTTCGTCCACAAACACAACTCCTCCGCGCAACTTTTTCGCGGTTGTTACTTGACTGGCGACGTA
ATCCACGATCTCTTTTTCCGTCATCGTCTTTCCGTGCTCCAAAACAACAACGGCGGCGGGAAGTTCACCG
GCGTCATCGTCGGGAAGACCTGCGACACCTGCGTCGAAGATGTTGGGGTGTTGGAGCAAGATGGATTCCA
ATTCAGCGGGAGCCACCTGATAGCCTTTGTACTTAATCAGAGACTTCAGGCGGTCAACGATGAAGAAGTG
TTCGTCTTCGTCCCAGTAAGCTATGTCTCCAGAATGTAGCCATCCATCCTTGTCAATCAAGTGGTGGCCC
CT
