[The description below was written by a language model from this plasmid's Addgene catalogue record.]
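Description:
pGL3-Control-miR-20-Control is a mammalian expression reporter plasmid built on the Promega pGL3-Control backbone (listed as 5523 bp without insert). It is maintained in E. coli as a high-copy plasmid under ampicillin selection. pGL3-Control is a standard firefly luciferase vector in which the luciferase gene is generally driven by the SV40 promoter and enhancer, giving strong constitutive expression in many mammalian cell types. No feature table accompanies this record, so these elements follow from the named backbone and are not confirmed by annotation.

The insert is a 66 bp human "miR-20 Sensor" sequence that the record says contains two copies of a miR-20 (MIR20A) binding site. It was cloned into an XbaI site, and the site was destroyed at both junctions. In pGL3-Control the XbaI site lies just downstream of the luciferase coding region, so the binding sites would sit in the 3′ untranslated region of the reporter transcript. In a sensor of this design, endogenous or introduced miR-20 pairs with the sites and represses the luciferase mRNA, so a drop in luminescence reports microRNA activity in the transfected cells.

The word "Control" at the end of the name suggests the plasmid belongs to a matched set of sensor and control reporters. The record does not say how it differs from its counterpart or whether the sites are intact or altered, stating only that two binding-site copies are present. The associated work concerns c-Myc-regulated microRNAs and their effect on E2F1 expression, which fits the use of the plasmid in transient luciferase assays of miR-20 function.
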