Addgene plasmid #21169: pGL3-Control-miR-20-Control
Depositing lab: Joshua Mendell. Depositing organization: Johns Hopkins University and School of Medicine. Publication: c-Myc-regulated microRNAs modulate E2F1 expression. O'Donnell KA, Wentzel EA, Zeller KI, Dang CV, Mendell JT. Nature. 2005 Jun 9. 435(7043):839-43. 10.1038/nature03677 PubMed 15944709.
Backbone
  Vector backbone: pGL3-Control
  Backbone manufacturer: Promega
  Backbone size w/o insert (bp): 5523
  Vector type: Mammalian Expression
Growth in bacteria
  Bacterial resistance: Ampicillin, 100 μg/mL
  Growth temperature: 37°C
  Growth strain: DH5alpha
  Copy number: High Copy
Gene/Insert
  Gene/Insert name: miR-20 Sensor
  Species: H. sapiens (human)
  Insert size (bp): 66
  Mutation: Sensor construct insert has two miR-20 binding site copies
  Entrez Gene: MIR20A (a.k.a. C13orf25, MIR17HG, MIR20, MIRH1, MIRHG1, MIRN20, MIRN20A, hsa-mir-20, hsa-mir-20a, miR-20, miRNA20A, mir-20a)
  Cloning method: Restriction Enzyme; 5′ cloning site XbaI (destroyed during cloning); 3′ cloning site XbaI (destroyed during cloning)
  Sequencing primers: 5′ GL2sequencing2; 3′ RVprimer4
Terms and licenses: Academic/Nonprofit Terms; Industry Terms: Not Available to Industry
How to cite: pGL3-Control-miR-20-Control was a gift from Joshua Mendell (Addgene plasmid # 21169 ; http://n2t.net/addgene:21169 ; RRID:Addgene_21169)
